Addgene plasmid #109539: p3E-CaaX(tH)
Purpose: Multisite gateway vector for 3' tagging with the CaaX domain from Hras
Depositing lab: Rob Parton. Depositing organization: University of Queensland, Institute for Molecular Bioscience. Publication: In vivo cell biological screening identifies an endocytic capture mechanism for T-tubule formation. Hall TE, Martel N, Ariotti N, Xiong Z, Lo HP, Ferguson C, Rae J, Lim YW, Parton RG. Nat Commun. 2020 Jul 24;11(1):3711. doi: 10.1038/s41467-020-17486-w. PubMed 32709891.
Backbone
  Vector backbone: pDONR p2R-p3
  Vector type: Zebrafish plasmids
Growth in bacteria
  Bacterial resistance: Kanamycin, 50 μg/mL
  Growth temperature: 37°C
  Growth strain: DH5alpha
  Copy number: High Copy
Gene/Insert
  Gene/Insert name: CaaX domain from Hras
  Species: Synthetic
  Cloning method: Gateway Cloning
Terms and licenses: Academic/Nonprofit Terms; Industry Terms: Not Available to Industry
How to cite: p3E-CaaX(tH) was a gift from Rob Parton (Addgene plasmid # 109539 ; http://n2t.net/addgene:109539 ; RRID:Addgene_109539)
