[The description below was written by a language model from this plasmid's Addgene catalogue record and pLannotate feature annotations shown in this document.]
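Description:
p3E-CaaX(tH) is a small (about 2.9 kb) 3' entry clone for MultiSite Gateway assembly, built by Gateway recombination into the pDONR P2R-P3 donor backbone and catalogued among zebrafish plasmids. It is maintained in E. coli as a high-copy plasmid through a ColE1/pUC-type origin and is selected with kanamycin via the aph(3')-Ia KanR gene. The rrnB T1 and T2 terminators upstream of the recombination cassette are standard pDONR elements that insulate the insert from read-through transcription. The short lacI, lacZα and T7 promoter fragments in the annotation appear to be backbone or cloning remnants rather than functional parts.

The payload is a short synthetic coding segment, annotated as a roughly 60-nt fragment of human H-Ras, which corresponds to the C-terminal CaaX membrane-targeting region ("tH", tail of H-Ras). In general, this motif directs lipid modification and anchors a fused protein to the inner leaflet of the plasma membrane. An SV40 polyadenylation signal lies just downstream, although it is annotated on the opposite strand to the H-Ras fragment, so its orientation should be checked against the sequence. The cassette is flanked by an attR2 site on one side and, on the other, by a site the automated annotation labels as attB3 overlapping an attL1 fragment; for this backbone that most likely represents the attL3 site expected in a 3' entry clone.

The plasmid has no promoter of its own driving the insert. It is meant to be combined in an LR reaction with a 5' promoter entry clone, a middle entry clone carrying a gene of interest, and a destination vector, so that the CaaX tail is fused in frame to the C-terminus of the middle-element protein. The record indicates use in zebrafish expression constructs.
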