Features (pLannotate 1.2.2; 13 found; start..end, strand, type, name):
    121..213     +  CDS            lacI (fragment): lac repressor; lacI; The lac repressor binds to the lac operator to inhibit transcription in E. coli. This inhibition can be relieved by adding lactose or isopropyl-β-D-thiogalactopyranoside (IPTG).
    268..295     -  terminator     rrnB T2 terminator: transcription terminator T2 from the E. coli rrnB gene
    427..470     +  terminator     rrnB T1 terminator: Escherichia coli rrnB; transcription terminator T1 from the E. coli rrnB gene
    517..553     -  CDS            lacZα (fragment): LacZα fragment of β-galactosidase; lacZ fragment
    624..747     -  protein_bind   attR2: mutant version of attR; recombination site for the Gateway® LR reaction LR Clonase™
    750..812     +  CDS            H-Ras (fragment): human small GTPase proto-oncoprotein
    820..837     -  promoter       T7 promoter (fragment): promoter for bacteriophage T7 RNA polymerase
    842..976     -  polyA_signal   SV40 poly(A) signal: SV40 polyadenylation signal
   1028..1048    -  protein_bind   attB3: mutant version of attB; core recombination site for the Gateway® BP reaction BP Clonase™
   1039..1124    -  protein_bind   attL1 (fragment): mutant version of attL; recombination site for the Gateway® LR reaction LR Clonase™
   1161..1179    -  promoter       T7 promoter: promoter for bacteriophage T7 RNA polymerase
   1313..2122    +  CDS            KanR: aminoglycoside phosphotransferase; aph(3')-Ia; confers resistance to kanamycin in bacteria or G418 (Geneticin®) in eukaryotes
   2269..2857    +  rep_origin     ori: high-copy-number ColE1/pMB1/pBR322/pUC origin of replication
>Addgene plasmid #109539 | p3E-CaaX(tH) | depositor full sequence | sequence record 206476 | Full Sequence
CTTTCCTGCGTTATCCCCTGATTCTGTGGATAACCGTATTACCGCCTTTGAGTGAGCTGATACCGCTCGC
CGCAGCCGAACGACCGAGCGCAGCGAGTCAGTGAGCGAGGAAGCGGAAGAGCGCCCAATACGCAAACCGC
CTCTCCCCGCGCGTTGGCCGATTCATTAATGCAGCTGGCACGACAGGTTTCCCGACTGGAAAGCGGGCAG
TGAGCGCAACGCAATTAATACGCGTACCGCTAGCCAGGAAGAGTTTGTAGAAACGCAAAAAGGCCATCCG
TCAGGATGGCCTTCTGCTTAGTTTGATGCCTGGCAGTTTATGGCGGGCGTCCTGCCCGCCACCCTCCGGG
CCGTTGCTTCACAACGTTCAAATCCGCTCCCGGCGGATTTGTCCTACTCAGGAGAGCGTTCACCGACAAA
CAACAGATAAAACGAAAGGCCCAGTCTTCCGACTGAGCCTTTCGTTTTATTTGATGCCTGGCAGTTCCCT
ACTCTCGCGTTAACGCTAGCATGGATGTTTTCCCAGTCACGACGTTGTAAAACGACGGCCAGTCTTAAGC
TCGGGCCCTGCAGCTCTAGAGCTCGAATTCTACAGGTCACTAATACCATCTAAGTAGTTGGTTCATAGTG
ACTGCATATGTTGTGTTTTACAGTATTATGTAGTCTGTTTTTTATGCAAAATCTAATTTAATATATTGAT
ATTTATATCATTTTACGTTTCTCGTTCAACTTTCTTGTACAAAGTGGGAAAGCTGAACCCTCCTGATGAG
AGTGGCCCCGGCTGCATGAGCTGCAAGTGTGTGCTCTCCTGATCTAGAACTATAGTGAGTCGTATTACGT
AGATCCAGACATGATAAGATACATTGATGAGTTTGGACAAACCACAACTAGAATGCAGTGAAAAAAATGC
TTTATTTGTGAAATTTGTGATGCTATTGCTTTATTTGTAACCATTATAAGCTGCAATAAACAAGTTAACA
ACAACAATTGCATTCATTTTATGTTTCAGGTTCAGGGGGAGGTGTGGCAACTTTATTATACAAAGTTGGC
ATTATAAAAAAGCATTGCTTATCAATTTGTTGCAACGAACAGGTCACTATCAGTCAAAATAAAATCATTA
TTTGGAGCTCCATGGTAGCGTTAACGCGGCCGCGATATCCCCTATAGTGAGTCGTATTACATGGTCATAG
CTGTTTCCTGGCAGCTCTGGCCCGTGTCTCAAAATCTCTGATGTTACATTGCACAAGATAAAAATATATC
ATCATGAACAATAAAACTGTCTGCTTACATAAACAGTAATACAAGGGGTGTTATGAGCCATATTCAACGG
GAAACGTCGAGGCCGCGATTAAATTCCAACATGGATGCTGATTTATATGGGTATAAATGGGCTCGCGATA
ATGTCGGGCAATCAGGTGCGACAATCTATCGCTTGTATGGGAAGCCCGATGCGCCAGAGTTGTTTCTGAA
ACATGGCAAAGGTAGCGTTGCCAATGATGTTACAGATGAGATGGTCAGACTAAACTGGCTGACGGAATTT
ATGCCTCTTCCGACCATCAAGCATTTTATCCGTACTCCTGATGATGCATGGTTACTCACCACTGCGATCC
CCGGAAAAACAGCATTCCAGGTATTAGAAGAATATCCTGATTCAGGTGAAAATATTGTTGATGCGCTGGC
AGTGTTCCTGCGCCGGTTGCATTCGATTCCTGTTTGTAATTGTCCTTTTAACAGCGATCGCGTATTTCGT
CTCGCTCAGGCGCAATCACGAATGAATAACGGTTTGGTTGATGCGAGTGATTTTGATGACGAGCGTAATG
GCTGGCCTGTTGAACAAGTCTGGAAAGAAATGCATAAACTTTTGCCATTCTCACCGGATTCAGTCGTCAC
TCATGGTGATTTCTCACTTGATAACCTTATTTTTGACGAGGGGAAATTAATAGGTTGTATTGATGTTGGA
CGAGTCGGAATCGCAGACCGATACCAGGATCTTGCCATCCTATGGAACTGCCTCGGTGAGTTTTCTCCTT
CATTACAGAAACGGCTTTTTCAAAAATATGGTATTGATAATCCTGATATGAATAAATTGCAGTTTCATTT
GATGCTCGATGAGTTTTTCTAATCAGAATTGGTTAATTGGTTGTAACACTGGCAGAGCATTACGCTGACT
TGACGGGACGGCGCAAGCTCATGACCAAAATCCCTTAACGTGAGTTACGCGTCGTTCCACTGAGCGTCAG
ACCCCGTAGAAAAGATCAAAGGATCTTCTTGAGATCCTTTTTTTCTGCGCGTAATCTGCTGCTTGCAAAC
AAAAAAACCACCGCTACCAGCGGTGGTTTGTTTGCCGGATCAAGAGCTACCAACTCTTTTTCCGAAGGTA
ACTGGCTTCAGCAGAGCGCAGATACCAAATACTGTCCTTCTAGTGTAGCCGTAGTTAGGCCACCACTTCA
AGAACTCTGTAGCACCGCCTACATACCTCGCTCTGCTAATCCTGTTACCAGTGGCTGCTGCCAGTGGCGA
TAAGTCGTGTCTTACCGGGTTGGACTCAAGACGATAGTTACCGGATAAGGCGCAGCGGTCGGGCTGAACG
GGGGGTTCGTGCACACAGCCCAGCTTGGAGCGAACGACCTACACCGAACTGAGATACCTACAGCGTGAGC
ATTGAGAAAGCGCCACGCTTCCCGAAGGGAGAAAGGCGGACAGGTATCCGGTAAGCGGCAGGGTCGGAAC
AGGAGAGCGCACGAGGGAGCTTCCAGGGGGAAACGCCTGGTATCTTTATAGTCCTGTCGGGTTTCGCCAC
CTCTGACTTGAGCGTCGATTTTTGTGATGCTCGTCAGGGGGGCGGAGCCTATGGAAAAACGCCAGCAACG
CGGCCTTTTTACGGTTCCTGGCCTTTTGCTGGCCTTTTGCTCACATGTT
