Features (pLannotate 1.2.2; 13 found; start..end, strand, type, name):
    121..213     +  CDS            lacI (fragment): lac repressor; lacI; The lac repressor binds to the lac operator to inhibit transcription in E. coli. This inhibition can be relieved by adding lactose or isopropyl-β-D-thiogalactopyranoside (IPTG).
    268..295     -  terminator     rrnB T2 terminator: transcription terminator T2 from the E. coli rrnB gene
    427..470     +  terminator     rrnB T1 terminator: Escherichia coli rrnB; transcription terminator T1 from the E. coli rrnB gene
    517..553     -  CDS            lacZα (fragment): LacZα fragment of β-galactosidase; lacZ fragment
    624..747     -  protein_bind   attR2: mutant version of attR; recombination site for the Gateway® LR reaction LR Clonase™
    750..812     +  CDS            H-Ras (fragment): human small GTPase proto-oncoprotein
    820..837     -  promoter       T7 promoter (fragment): promoter for bacteriophage T7 RNA polymerase
    842..976     -  polyA_signal   SV40 poly(A) signal: SV40 polyadenylation signal
   1028..1048    -  protein_bind   attB3: mutant version of attB; core recombination site for the Gateway® BP reaction BP Clonase™
   1039..1124    -  protein_bind   attL1 (fragment): mutant version of attL; recombination site for the Gateway® LR reaction LR Clonase™
   1161..1179    -  promoter       T7 promoter: promoter for bacteriophage T7 RNA polymerase
   1313..2122    +  CDS            KanR: aminoglycoside phosphotransferase; aph(3')-Ia; confers resistance to kanamycin in bacteria or G418 (Geneticin®) in eukaryotes
   2269..2857    +  rep_origin     ori: high-copy-number ColE1/pMB1/pBR322/pUC origin of replication
>Addgene plasmid #109539 | p3E-CaaX(tH) | addgene full sequence | sequence record 215266 | Addgene NGS Result
CTTTCCTGCGTTATCCCCTGATTCTGTGGATAACCGTATTACCGCCTTTGAGTGAGCTGATACCGCTCGC
CGCAGCCGAACGACCGAGCGCAGCGAGTCAGTGAGCGAGGAAGCGGAAGAGCGCCCAATACGCAAACCGC
CTCTCCCCGCGCGTTGGCCGATTCATTAATGCAGCTGGCACGACAGGTTTCCCGACTGGAAAGCGGGCAG
TGAGCGCAACGCAATTAATACGCGTACCGCTAGCCAGGAAGAGTTTGTAGAAACGCAAAAAGGCCATCCG
TCAGGATGGCCTTCTGCTTAGTTTGATGCCTGGCAGTTTATGGCGGGCGTCCTGCCCGCCACCCTCCGGG
CCGTTGCTTCACAACGTTCAAATCCGCTCCCGGCGGATTTGTCCTACTCAGGAGAGCGTTCACCGACAAA
CAACAGATAAAACGAAAGGCCCAGTCTTCCGACTGAGCCTTTCGTTTTATTTGATGCCTGGCAGTTCCCT
ACTCTCGCGTTAACGCTAGCATGGATGTTTTCCCAGTCACGACGTTGTAAAACGACGGCCAGTCTTAAGC
TCGGGCCCTGCAGCTCTAGAGCTCGAATTCTACAGGTCACTAATACCATCTAAGTAGTTGGTTCATAGTG
ACTGCATATGTTGTGTTTTACAGTATTATGTAGTCTGTTTTTTATGCAAAATCTAATTTAATATATTGAT
ATTTATATCATTTTACGTTTCTCGTTCAACTTTCTTGTACAAAGTGGGAAAGCTGAACCCTCCTGATGAG
AGTGGCCCCGGCTGCATGAGCTGCAAGTGTGTGCTCTCCTGATCTAGAACTATAGTGAGTCGTATTACGT
AGATCCAGACATGATAAGATACATTGATGAGTTTGGACAAACCACAACTAGAATGCAGTGAAAAAAATGC
TTTATTTGTGAAATTTGTGATGCTATTGCTTTATTTGTAACCATTATAAGCTGCAATAAACAAGTTAACA
ACAACAATTGCATTCATTTTATGTTTCAGGTTCAGGGGGAGGTGTGGCAACTTTATTATACAAAGTTGGC
ATTATAAAAAAGCATTGCTTATCAATTTGTTGCAACGAACAGGTCACTATCAGTCAAAATAAAATCATTA
TTTGGAGCTCCATGGTAGCGTTAACGCGGCCGCGATATCCCCTATAGTGAGTCGTATTACATGGTCATAG
CTGTTTCCTGGCAGCTCTGGCCCGTGTCTCAAAATCTCTGATGTTACATTGCACAAGATAAAAATATATC
ATCATGAACAATAAAACTGTCTGCTTACATAAACAGTAATACAAGGGGTGTTATGAGCCATATTCAACGG
GAAACGTCGAGGCCGCGATTAAATTCCAACATGGATGCTGATTTATATGGGTATAAATGGGCTCGCGATA
ATGTCGGGCAATCAGGTGCGACAATCTATCGCTTGTATGGGAAGCCCGATGCGCCAGAGTTGTTTCTGAA
ACATGGCAAAGGTAGCGTTGCCAATGATGTTACAGATGAGATGGTCAGACTAAACTGGCTGACGGAATTT
ATGCCTCTTCCGACCATCAAGCATTTTATCCGTACTCCTGATGATGCATGGTTACTCACCACTGCGATCC
CCGGAAAAACAGCATTCCAGGTATTAGAAGAATATCCTGATTCAGGTGAAAATATTGTTGATGCGCTGGC
AGTGTTCCTGCGCCGGTTGCATTCGATTCCTGTTTGTAATTGTCCTTTTAACAGCGATCGCGTATTTCGT
CTCGCTCAGGCGCAATCACGAATGAATAACGGTTTGGTTGATGCGAGTGATTTTGATGACGAGCGTAATG
GCTGGCCTGTTGAACAAGTCTGGAAAGAAATGCATAAACTTTTGCCATTCTCACCGGATTCAGTCGTCAC
TCATGGTGATTTCTCACTTGATAACCTTATTTTTGACGAGGGGAAATTAATAGGTTGTATTGATGTTGGA
CGAGTCGGAATCGCAGACCGATACCAGGATCTTGCCATCCTATGGAACTGCCTCGGTGAGTTTTCTCCTT
CATTACAGAAACGGCTTTTTCAAAAATATGGTATTGATAATCCTGATATGAATAAATTGCAGTTTCATTT
GATGCTCGATGAGTTTTTCTAATCAGAATTGGTTAATTGGTTGTAACACTGGCAGAGCATTACGCTGACT
TGACGGGACGGCGCAAGCTCATGACCAAAATCCCTTAACGTGAGTTACGCGTCGTTCCACTGAGCGTCAG
ACCCCGTAGAAAAGATCAAAGGATCTTCTTGAGATCCTTTTTTTCTGCGCGTAATCTGCTGCTTGCAAAC
AAAAAAACCACCGCTACCAGCGGTGGTTTGTTTGCCGGATCAAGAGCTACCAACTCTTTTTCCGAAGGTA
ACTGGCTTCAGCAGAGCGCAGATACCAAATACTGTTCTTCTAGTGTAGCCGTAGTTAGGCCACCACTTCA
AGAACTCTGTAGCACCGCCTACATACCTCGCTCTGCTAATCCTGTTACCAGTGGCTGCTGCCAGTGGCGA
TAAGTCGTGTCTTACCGGGTTGGACTCAAGACGATAGTTACCGGATAAGGCGCAGCGGTCGGGCTGAACG
GGGGGTTCGTGCACACAGCCCAGCTTGGAGCGAACGACCTACACCGAACTGAGATACCTACAGCGTGAGC
TATGAGAAAGCGCCACGCTTCCCGAAGGGAGAAAGGCGGACAGGTATCCGGTAAGCGGCAGGGTCGGAAC
AGGAGAGCGCACGAGGGAGCTTCCAGGGGGAAACGCCTGGTATCTTTATAGTCCTGTCGGGTTTCGCCAC
CTCTGACTTGAGCGTCGATTTTTGTGATGCTCGTCAGGGGGGCGGAGCCTATGGAAAAACGCCAGCAACG
CGGCCTTTTTACGGTTCCTGGCCTTTTGCTGGCCTTTTGCTCACATGTT
